>Addgene plasmid #162776 | p1.2-Zeo-hVKORC1 | addgene full sequence | sequence record 338336 | Addgene NGS Result
CCGCCATCCACCGCCCGCAGCCCCCGGAGCCCGCGGACCCCGACCCCCCGCCGCTCGCCCGCCGTTGCGC
CGCTCTCTGCGGGGGGGCTAGGGGGCCGCGGGGGGAAGGCCACGCCCCCTCCACTTTTTCCAGGAATGCG
CGGCATGACCCGCCCCCCCCATGACCCGCCAACACCCCCCCGATGCCCCCCGGGGGTCTTTCCTGGGGGG
CCTTTGTCAGGGTTGCCTGTGTCACCCACGGGCCCCTTGGCCACGCTTGCCTGGGTCACCCCGGAGCCCC
GGGTCACGTTTGCCGGGGTCAGCCCTGGGGCGCTTCTTCACGCTCCATTGCCATGCAGAATTCACTAGTG
ATTAGAATCCCACGTTGTGCATAGAAACAGATGCAGGCAAAACATCCACACATATAAAACAAAAAATTAA
AACCAATAAAACTCCTAAACTTTTGGTCTTTCTTGAATCTTCAATCCCTCAGGTTATGAAATAATCATTT
ATGCAGTCAAAAATTTGCCATTCTTGTTGCCAGGTGTGGTGATGATTCGGGGAAGCAGAAGCAGGCAGAT
CTCTGTGAATGAGGCCAGCCTGGTCTACAAAGTGAGTCCCAGGACAGTCAGGCCTGTTACACAGAGAAAC
CTTGAAAAAAAAAAGATAATATGTACTGTTGTATTACCCCAATATATAAGGCTAAACCATTAGAAGCACA
ACACTGTTAAGTACGGAAAATAATATCTAGTGTGGTACAGTTACTACTACTATAATACACTAATATAGCT
GTGGGAAACTAGTTCCAAAGATGAATTACTAACCAGTGTTTCCAAGGAAATAAATGAAAGCAGAGAGATT
AGTTCTATTGCTAGTGTTTCATTTTCGTATATTTCTTACAATTTCTCTTGTTACAAATAGGCACTAGGGT
ATCAAGATAATTTTAACGACTGGCTGAGAACCCTAGAAAATCTCTGTGAAAAAGGGATTTGTGAAATGAG
AGAGGGTAATGTGGCCATTATAGAAAAGGCTTTTGTGTGCCTTGCATGCATAGACCCTGTGTTTGATCTC
TTAACACCCTCCTTGACCAGAAAAAGCTTCTGTGGATAGAAAATGATTAGTTATATATACTTTTAGGGAA
ACGTAGTTCTGGATTCTTTGGTTACAATTAACAGAATTAAGTGCAAACAAAGCCAGAAACCTCCTGATAA
ATGAGAAAACCTGCTTGTAGAAGGTTGTAAGGCTCTGTAATATAGGAATTAGGAGAAAAGAAACCTGTGT
GGTGGGGCACGTCTGTAATCCCAGCATTGGGAAGTAGAGGTAGAAGATTAGAAATCAAAGGCCAGCCTCA
GCAACACAGTGAGTTTGAGGCCACCCTGAACTACATCAGGTTCTGTCTCCTTTCTTTTTTTTTTTTTTCT
TTTCTTTTTTTGGTTTCTCTGTGTAGTTTTGGAGCCTATCCTGGCACTAGCTCTGAAGAGCAGGCTGGCC
TCGAACTCAGAGATCAGCCAGCCTCTGCTGGGATTAAAGGTATGCACCACCAACGCCCCAGGTTTTGTCT
CAAACAAACAAAAATAACATCAGGAGGTGGTGAGAGGGCTCAGTGGTCACAGGCATTCTCTGCAAAGCCT
GACTCTGAGTTGGATCCTTTAGAGCTACATGGTTGAGGGAAGAGAACTGACTCCTGGAAGGTGTCCTCTG
GTCCCCACACATAGCTATACACAGCATGTGCATTCACACACACTAAATAATGCTATTTTTAAAAAAATTA
AAAACAACAACAGTTTGGGTTGTGAAAACTAGAACTAGATAATAGGTAAGAATCAAGTATCATGTAAATT
TGCTTTCAACTCATCCCAAAATTTGTTTTATATTTCAGTTTTTTTCCTTCCTAGCTTGACTGTGGAGTCT
TGTCCGGAAGCAAATAGTTCCTTTGCAGATCCCACATGTGGACACCGGACAGTAGGTCCTCAAATGCTCC
TTATTAGGTTGGTTCAATAATATCAATTGTTTGTTACTAGGCAGTGATGTTGTACATCTGGAGGAGATCT
CTTGAGCCCATAATCAGGTTATTAGGAATAAATACTCTAAGGCTAAAAATGTAGCTTAGTGATAAGAGTG
CTTGCCTGGTGTGCTGAGACCCTCGGTTCCATCTCCACAACCCCATATTCCATTACAAAATACCTTTTCA
CCGTCCCTAGCATTAAGAAACAAAACAACAAAGAAGTTTTTCTTTCTTCTGAGATCCTGCCCGGAGAGGC
ATTTAAAACTGGCCAGGGCCAAAAAAAAAAAAAAAAGAAAAAAAAGAAAAGAAAACAGGCTAGGGCCGGC
ATGGTGGCGCACGCCTTTAATCCCAGCACGCAGGAGGCAGAGGCAGGGCGGATCTCTGTGAGTTTGAGGT
CAGCCTGGTCTACCTAGTGAGTTTCAGGGCACCCAGGGCTAAAGAGACTGTCTCAAAAACAAAACAGCCA
CACAATCAGAACCACAGCAAAACGCAGTTATGATCCTTGGAACTGTAGGAATGACAAGCATTTAAATAAT
AGGACGAGCCATTTTTGAGAAGCTCTGATTTCACAAGTGTCAGGGATGGGCTCTGGGCGAGTAAGATTGC
TAATGCTGGCCTCTAAATGAGACCACGTGGAGTTGATTAGATTCTTTTCATGTTCCTCGTGCTCTATCAA
ATAACTGTACCCAAATACACACACACACACACACACACAATGCGCGCACACACAAAATCCTTTTTTAGCT
TAAGAAGCCCAGAATCAGAAGTAAAGCTAACTGTGGGACTTAAGTATTATTCTGAACGGAACTCCCAGGG
CGTGAAGCGCGCTTCAGGCTTCCAGAGAAGCAGCTGGCGCTGGATGGAATGAACCAAGAGGCCAGCACAG
GGGCAGATCCGTCGAGCTCTCGGCCACCGAGCTGAGCCCTTAGGTTCTGGGGCTGGGAAGGGTCCCTAGG
ATTGTGCACCTCTCCCGCGGGGGACAAGCAGGGGGATGGCGGGGCTGACGTCGGGAGGTGGCCTCCACGG
GAAGGGACACCCGGATCTCGACACAGCCTTGGCAGTGGAGTCAGGAAGGGTAGGGACAGATTCTGGACGC
CCTCTTGGCCAGCTCCTCACCGCCCCACCCCCGACTGGAGCCGAGAGTAATTCATACAAAAGGAGGGATC
GCCTTCGCCCCTGGGAATCCCAGGGACCGTCGCTAAATTCTGGCCGGCCTCCCAGCCCGGAACCGCTGTG
CCCGCCCAGCGCGGCGGGAGGAGCCTGCGCCTAGGGCGGATCGCGGGTCGGCGGGAGAGCACAAGCCCAC
AGTCCCCGGCGGTGGGGGAGGGGCGCGCTGAGCGGGGGCCCGGGAGCCAGCGCGGGGCAAACTGGGAAAG
TGGCGTCGTGTGCTGGCTCCGCCCTCTTCCCGAGGGTGGGGGAGAACGGTATAAAAGTGCGGTAGTCGCG
TTGGACGTTCTTTTTCGCAACGGGTTTGCCGTCAGAACGCAGGTGAGTGGCGGGTGTGGCCTCCGCGGGC
CCGGGCTCCCTCCTTTGAGCGGGGTCGGGCCGCCGTGCGGGTGTCGTCGGCCGGGCTTCTCTGCGAGCGT
TCCCGCCCTGGATGGCGGGCTGTGCGGGAGGGCGAGGGGGGGAGGCCTGGCGGCGGCCCCGGAGCCTCGC
CTCGTGTCGGGCGTGAGGCCTAGCGTGGCTTCCGCCCCGCCGCGTGCCACCGCGGCCGCGCTTTGCTGTC
TGCCCGGCTGCCCTCGATTGCCTGCCCGCGGCCCGGGCCAACAAAGGGAGGGCGTGGAGCTGGCTGGTAG
GGAGCCCCGTAGTCCGCATGTCGGGCAGGGAGAGCGGCAGCAGTCGGGGGGGGGACCGGGCCCGCCCGTC
CCGCAGCACATGTCCAACGCCGCCTGGACGGGTAGCGGCCTGTGTCCTGATAAGGCGGCCGGGCGGTGGG
TTTTAGATGCCGGGTTCAGGTGGCCCCGGGTCCCGGCCCGGTCTGGCCAGTACCCCGTAGTGGCTTAGCT
CCGAGGAGGGCGAGGCCCGCCCGCCCGGCACCAGTTGCGTGCGCGGAAAGATGGCCGCTCCCGGGCCCTG
TAGCAAGGAGCTCAAAATGGAGGACGCGGCAGCCCGGCGGAGCGGGGCGGGTGAGTCACCCACACAAAGG
AAGAGGGCCTTGCCCCTCGCCGGCCGCTGCTTCCTGTGACCCCGTGGTGTACCGGCCGCACTTCAGTCAC
CCCGGGCGCTCTTTCGGAGCACCGCTGGCCTCCGCTGGGGGAGGGGATCTGTCTAATGGCGTTGGAGTTT
GCTCACATTTGGTGGGTGGAGACTGTAGCCAGGCCAGCCTGGCCATGAAAGTAATTCTTGGAATTTGCCC
ATTTTGAGTTTGGAGCGAAGCTGATTGACAAAGCTGCTTAGCCGTTCAAAGGTATTCTTCGAACTTTTTT
TTTAAGGTGTTGTGAAAACCTCGAGGCCGCCACCATGGGCAGCACCTGGGGGAGCCCTGGCTGGGTGCGG
CTCGCTCTTTGCCTGACGGGCTTAGTGCTCTCGCTCTACGCGCTGCACGTGAAGGCGGCGCGCGCCCGGG
ACCGGGATTACCGCGCGCTCTGCGACGTGGGCACCGCCATCAGCTGTTCGCGCGTCTTCTCCTCCAGGTG
GGGCAGGGGTTTCGGGCTGGTGGAGCATGTGCTGGGACAGGACAGCATCCTCAATCAATCCAACAGCATA
TTCGGTTGCATCTTCTACACACTACAGCTATTGTTAGGTTGCCTGCGGACACGCTGGGCCTCTGTCCTGA
TGCTGCTGAGCTCCCTGGTGTCTCTCGCTGGTTCTGTCTACCTGGCCTGGATCCTGTTCTTCGTGCTCTA
TGATTTCTGCATTGTTTGTATCACCACCTATGCTATCAACGTGAGCCTGATGTGGCTCAGTTTCCGGAAG
GTCCAAGAACCCCAGGGCAAGGCTAAGAGGCACTGAGCTAGCATATTACCCCTAACACCTGCCACCCCAG
TCTTAATCAGTGGTGGAAGAACGGTCTCAGAACTGTTTGTCTCAATTGGCCATTTAAGTTTAATAGTGAA
AGACTGGTTAATGATAACAATGCATCGGAAAACCTTCAGGAGGAAAGGAGAATGTTTTGTGGAACATTTT
TGTGTGTGTGGCAGTTTTAAGTTATTAGTTTTCAAAATCAGTACTTTTTAATGGAAACAACTTGACCAAA
AATCTGTCACAGAATTTTGAGACCCATTAAAATACAAGTTTAATGAGAAGTCTGTCTCTGTTAATGCTGA
AGTCATTACTAAGTGCTTAGCTTAGCAAGGTATGTGGATGCCCATTTGTGTTCCAAGGGATTGGACTGTT
CATCAGGACCCAGAGCTGAGTTTCAAGGGCTCAAGAGATGGCTTATTACCTGTGGGTGTCTTGAAGGTTC
TGGTTGGGACAAATTAGGAATGTTTTTGGCAGACATGGTGACTACCCTTCATCTGGGTGAGTTCAGTTGA
TTTGTCTTGAGCCTTTGGGGTTTACACAAGTAAATGACATCATACAGTTAGTGTATTGTTAGTGAATATT
AATATATGAGGCAGGCTTTGCTCTAGCAATTTTAGAACTAGTTTTCAGGAAAGGGTTCATCTTGTGCATT
GGATGTCTGATTCTATCACTTAGAGTTTAAACTGAAAGTGCTCAAGAGGTTTTATTTAGGCTGGGATATA
AATAAGCCTTTCTGTAGCTTGTAATGGTATCAGGAATTTAAAAGGCCATCTGGGGCACAAAGATTAAGCA
GAAAAGGTAGAAGGTGAGATTGGGGGACTTTGAGTACTTCACACACTTTAATGTGTGGGTGCTTTAGTGC
ATATAGTACAACTGCCAGATAAGGGCATCCACATCTGATTGTTTGGAAGGCACCTTGTGGTTTCTGGGAA
TTCAGAATTGGGAGAAAAAGTGCTCCCAACCGCTGAAGCCCTTGGTAATCTGCAGGGTGTTTATTTAGCA
GGAGATAAGGACAAAAAGTTATAGTGTGGAGTTGGTTGAGTTGGTAGATGTCATTACAACAGGTGGTCTT
AAATTGGGTTAGGAGTCACTTTGAAATACCTGGGCCATAAGCAAAGTGGCATTTTCACCTTTCAGGAGAA
ACTGGTACACTTATCCATTCTATAGTGCATGCTTGTTCAATTGGGCTGATGACTAAACCGGTGACTAAAG
GTTTGTCAGTATAAATGGATGGGTTGTAGGCAGACGGTGAGGAATTACTATACCTGCAAGGAGTCATTGC
CTGATCTGCCTGGAAAGGGGCAGGATTGAGTCTCAGAAGGTGTACACCATAGGATATGGAAAAATTTGTC
ACGCCTAGCATTCAACTTAGTGGTGTAGCGCCACCTACTGGCACTTTAAAAGCTTAGCATAGAGGAGCAT
GTGTGTTAGGAGCTCGGATGGGATCCAGGGCCTCAAGGTTTGCATGTAAATAAAAGCCCTTTACCAAATT
AACTACATACCAGCATACATCAGTCCTTTAGTGTTGAAAAACAGAAGTGAAAGCTAATATATATAGTGCT
TGCTTTATTTAAGTCTAGCTGATTACGTGTTTGGTTGCCAGTGTGACTAGTCTGGAGTTGAATTTGTCCT
CAGACACGTAAAATGGAATTTGGGATTCACAACACTCTAGTATGAGGGACCTAATGGCCTGTACCAGGCA
CAAACGTGTCTATAAACTACACAAAACGAAGGAATTTACAGGAATTAGGAAGGTATTCTTAACATTAAAA
CATTATGGGCATTTTAAAAAAAGCTTTGACAGGATTTCTTTGTCATGGCTGTCCTGGAGCTAGTTGTGTA
GACCAGGCTGGGCTGAAATCTTGTCTGCCTGCCTGGCTTGGACACTTTTTTATTATGTATACAACATTCT
GCTTCCATGTATATCTGCACATTAGAAGACGGCACCAGATCTCCTAATGGATGGTTGTGAGCCACCATGT
GGTTGCTGGGAATTGAACTCAGGACCTCTGGAAGAGCAGTGCTCTTAACCTCTGAGCCATCTCCAGCCCC
AGCTTGGGCACATTTTTAATGGCTGGGAAATCAAACCCCCTAGGCCTTCTGTCAGTAATGAAGGGCTTTT
GGCTACCGAGAGTAGGATTTAAGGTTATTCGGAGCTGCAGGTCTGCCTCAGTGCAGGTTTGGGAGTCCAG
CATCTTAGAAAATGCAGTGAAGCCAAGCTGAGCTATATTTTGTTTAAAAAAAAAATAAGTGGGTAAAGTG
CTGCTGAGCCTGATGACCAAGCTGGGACACAAGTAGAAGAACATAGGCCAATGCTCTATATTAAAAGCAT
GGGTCATTTTTAATGCTCTTGAGAAGGCTATGCCTACACTACTCTCAGCCACCGCAGCGTGTTTAAATTA
AACTAGTTTGGAAATTTTCTTTGGGGGTAAGCTATTTAACCTAGTGCCTTGGCAGGTATACTACTGAACT
CTCCTCCTCATTCCTTTTTGTTTTTTAAGAATTTCAGTCAGGCTCAGGCAGCCCTTAAACTTGTGATTAA
GCCTGAGAACAGTTACGATTATGAGCCTATTAGTATACCGATCAATATGTGAATTTTTTTGGGATGGGGG
TCAGGCCTCCCTGCCTCCCAAATACTGGGACTAAAGGCTGCACCACCACAACCTGGCTCTTGAAATACTT
TTCTACATTTTTTGGGGGGCATGGGTGGGAGAGCAGGGTTTCTCTGTATTAGCCCTGGCTCTCCTGGAAC
TCTGTAGACCAGGCTATTCTTGAGCTCAGATTAGCCTGTCTCTGCCTCCTAAATTCTGGGATTAAAGGTG
TGTGCTACTGCTGCCTGGCTACAAAGACATTTTTTTTTTTCTTAAATTTAAAAACAAAAGTGGTTCTTTT
AGAAGGGTGGTTGGTGTTGGCACATACTCCAAGCACTCAGGTTTTGAGTTTGTCCCAGGAATGAAGACTG
CATTACTGCCGCCCCTCCCTGGTAAGGGCTACACAGAGAAATCCTATTTGGAGCCTGTCCTGGTAACTCG
CTCTGTAGACCAGGCTGGCCTCGAACTCAAGAGAACCACCTGCCTCTGAATGCTGGTATTAAGGGCAGGC
ACCACCAACACCCAGCCTAAAAAATGTCTTTTTTTTAAAGATTTTTTTTTTTTTTTTACAGAATAAACAT
TCTGTTTACAATATTCTGCTTCTATGTATATCTGCACACTAGAAGAGGGCACCCGATCTCATAATGGATG
GTTGTGAGCCACCAAGTGGTTGCTGGGAATTGAACTCAGAACCTCTGGAAGAGCAGTCAGTGCTCTTAAC
CTCTGAGCCATCTCTCCAGCCCCTAAAAATGGCTCTTGAGATAGGGTCTCAAGTAGTTTGAGACTGAGTT
GGCTATATAAACAAGGCTGGCACATAGCACCATGTACAGCTGGGTTTAGTTTACATGGGGTGTTTTTGTC
TCTGGAGGCAGGAGGATCATTTGAGCATAGGGAGTTAATAGTGAGGTCATGTTTTATCTACTCTTCTGAA
TTGAGAACTAAGCTGATGCAAAGCAAGTTTGACTGAAGAAGTCCAGTTTATGAGAACAAGGGTGGAAACT
AATGTGTCAAAGATGGCCTTGCATGTGTTTTAGATGATGACCCAGTCACTTGGGAATTACTGGATGTGTA
AGACCTATATCTTGACAGGAGTGAACAGTGTCTTATAGGTCCTATATGAAAGAAATGAGACATACCCATT
TTGTTTCCCCTAAGAATTCACTTTTCCTAACCTGGTTCATGCTATTTAGGTTATTTTACTTGCAAATCCT
AGGGTGCTCCCTTACCCAGTATTGCTTATGTGGCACCAAAGTCACTCACTCCCATGATTTGCAAGTCTCT
GGGAACTTCCATGACAACCTAGAATAGCAACTCAAATACATTTTCTCAGTACCAATTTTGAAGAAAAAAT
ATTTTGCAAAATAGCTGTATGGATGGGTACTAAATAGTGAGGTTATCTCCAGAAGGCCTATGAAGAATTA
AGGTTGAGTTCAGTTGAGTTCAGCAGCAAGTTTAAGGTTCATCCATTTTTGTACAGTGTTTTCCTATTAC
GGTAAGTGTTTTGCCTGCAGGAATATCTGTACCACATGCTTGCCTGGTACCTATATCGGCCAGAAGAGGG
CTTTGGATCCTCTGGACTTGAATTACAGATGGGTATTAGCCACCATTTAGGTGCTGGGAATTGAAACCAA
GTCCTCTGGAAGAACAGCAAGTGACTCGACGTCCGGAGCTCTGGCGCGCCTGTGGAATGTGTGTCAGTTA
GGGTGTGGAAAGTCCCCAGGCTCCCCAGCAGGCAGAAGTATGCAAAGCATGCATCTCAATTAGTCAGCAA
CCAGGTGTGGAAAGTCCCCAGGCTCCCCAGCAGGCAGAAGTATGCAAAGCATGCATCTCAATTAGTCAGC
AACCATAGTCCCGCCCCTAACTCCGCCCATCCCGCCCCTAACTCCGCCCAGTTCCGCCCATTCTCCGCCC
CATGGCTGACTAATTTTTTTTATTTATGCAGAGGCCGAGGCCGCCTCTGCCTCTGAGCTATTCCAGAAGT
AGTGAGGAGGCTTTTTTGGAGGCCTAGGCTTTTGCAAAAAGCTCCCGGGAGCTTGTATATCCATTTTCGG
ATCTGATCAGCACGTGTTGACAATTAATCATCGGCATAGTATATCGGCATAGTATAATACGACAAGGTGA
GGAACTAAACCATGGCCAAGTTGACCAGTGCCGTTCCGGTGCTCACCGCGCGCGACGTCGCCGGAGCGGT
CGAGTTCTGGACCGACCGGCTCGGGTTCTCCCGGGACTTCGTGGAGGACGACTTCGCCGGTGTGGTCCGG
GACGACGTGACCCTGTTCATCAGCGCGGTCCAGGACCAGGTGGTGCCGGACAACACCCTGGCCTGGGTGT
GGGTGCGCGGCCTGGACGAGCTGTACGCCGAGTGGTCGGAGGTCGTGTCCACGAACTTCCGGGACGCCTC
CGGGCCGGCCATGACCGAGATCGGCGAGCAGCCGTGGGGGCGGGAGTTCGCCCTGCGCGACCCGGCCGGC
AACTGCGTGCACTTCGTGGCCGAGGAGCAGGACTGACACGTGCTACGAGATTTCGATTCCACCGCCGCCT
TCTATGAAAGGTTGGGCTTCGGAATCGTTTTCCGGGACGCCGGCTGGATGATCCTCCAGCGCGGGGATCT
CATGCTGGAGTTCTTCGCCCACCCCAACTTGTTTATTGCAGCTTATAATGGTTACAAATAAAGCAATAGC
ATCACAAATTTCACAAATAAAGCATTTTTTTCACTGCATTCTAGTTGTGGTTTGTCCAAACTCATCAATG
TATCTTATCATGTCTGTATACCGTCGACCTCTAGGCGCGCCATGGCTCTTCCGCTTCCTCGCTCACTGAC
TCGCTGCGCTCGGTCGTTCGGCTGCGGCGAGCGGTATCAGCTCACTCAAAGGCGGTAATACGGTTATCCA
CAGAATCAGGGGATAACGCAGGAAAGAACATGTGAGCAAAAGGCCAGCAAAAGGCCAGGAACCGTAAAAA
GGCCGCGTTGCTGGCGTTTTTCCATAGGCTCCGCCCCCCTGACGAGCATCACAAAAATCGACGCTCAAGT
CAGAGGTGGCGAAACCCGACAGGACTATAAAGATACCAGGCGTTTCCCCCTGGAAGCTCCCTCGTGCGCT
CTCCTGTTCCGACCCTGCCGCTTACCGGATACCTGTCCGCCTTTCTCCCTTCGGGAAGCGTGGCGCTTTC
TCATAGCTCACGCTGTAGGTATCTCAGTTCGGTGTAGGTCGTTCGCTCCAAGCTGGGCTGTGTGCACGAA
CCCCCCGTTCAGCCCGACCGCTGCGCCTTATCCGGTAACTATCGTCTTGAGTCCAACCCGGTAAGACACG
ACTTATCGCCACTGGCAGCAGCCACTGGTAACAGGATTAGCAGAGCGAGGTATGTAGGCGGTGCTACAGA
GTTCTTGAAGTGGTGGCCTAACTACGGCTACACTAGAAGAACAGTATTTGGTATCTGCGCTCTGCTGAAG
CCAGTTACCTTCGGAAAAAGAGTTGGTAGCTCTTGATCCGGCAAACAAACCACCGCTGGTAGCGGTGGTT
TTTTTGTTTGCAAGCAGCAGATTACGCGCAGAAAAAAAGGATCTCAAGAAGATCCTTTGATCTTTTCTAC
GGGGTCTGACGCTCAGTGGAACGAAAACTCACGTTAAGGGATTTTGGTCATGAGATTATCAAAAAGGATC
TTCACCTAGATCCTTTTAAATTAAAAATGAAGTTTTAAATCAATCTAAAGTATATATGAGTAAACTTGGT
CTGACAGTTACCAATGCTTAATCAGTGAGGCACCTATCTCAGCGATCTGTCTATTTCGTTCATCCATAGT
TGCCTGACTCCCCGTCGTGTAGATAACTACGATACGGGAGGGCTTACCATCTGGCCCCAGTGCTGCAATG
ATACCGCGAGACCCACGCTCACCGGCTCCAGATTTATCAGCAATAAACCAGCCAGCCGGAAGGGCCGAGC
GCAGAAGTGGTCCTGCAACTTTATCCGCCTCCATCCAGTCTATTAATTGTTGCCGGGAAGCTAGAGTAAG
TAGTTCGCCAGTTAATAGTTTGCGCAACGTTGTTGCCATTGCTACAGGCATCGTGGTGTCACGCTCGTCG
TTTGGTATGGCTTCATTCAGCTCCGGTTCCCAACGATCAAGGCGAGTTACATGATCCCCCATGTTGTGCA
AAAAAGCGGTTAGCTCCTTCGGTCCTCCGATCGTTGTCAGAAGTAAGTTGGCCGCAGTGTTATCACTCAT
GGTTATGGCAGCACTGCATAATTCTCTTACTGTCATGCCATCCGTAAGATGCTTTTCTGTGACTGGTGAG
TACTCAACCAAGTCATTCTGAGAATAGTGTATGCGGCGACCGAGTTGCTCTTGCCCGGCGTCAATACGGG
ATAATACCGCGCCACATAGCAGAACTTTAAAAGTGCTCATCATTGGAAAACGTTCTTCGGGGCGAAAACT
CTCAAGGATCTTACCGCTGTTGAGATCCAGTTCGATGTAACCCACTCGTGCACCCAACTGATCTTCAGCA
TCTTTTACTTTCACCAGCGTTTCTGGGTGAGCAAAAACAGGAAGGCAAAATGCCGCAAAAAAGGGAATAA
GGGCGACACGGAAATGTTGAATACTCATACTCTTCCTTTTTCAATATTATTGAAGCATTTATCAGGGTTA
TTGTCTCATGAGCGGATACATATTTGAATGTATTTAGAAAAATAAACAAATAGGGGTTCCGCGCACATTT
CCCCGAAAAGTGCCACCTGCATCTCATCACGGTCACGCATGGCTGCGCCCGCGCAGCGCCCCCCGACCCC
CCCCCGATCCCCGGAACGCCAG
Features (pLannotate 1.2.2; 13 found; start..end, strand, type, name):
   1382..1405    +  promoter       ADH1 promoter (fragment): S. cerevisiae ADH1; promoter for alcohol dehydrogenase 1
   2261..2290    +  promoter       Act1 promoter (fragment): rice actin promoter
   3340..3501    +  promoter       mEF-1α promoter (fragment): strong constitutive promoter for mouse elongation factor EF-1α
   4327..4354    +  intron         EF-1α intron A (fragment): truncated intron upstream of the start codon of human EF-1α
   4445..4933    +  CDS            VKORC1: VKOR1_HUMAN - Also known as VKOR. Experimental evidence at protein level: Swiss-Prot protein existence level 1. Involved in vitamin K metabolism. Catalytic subunit of the vitamin K epoxide reductase (VKOR) complex which reduces inactive vitamin K 2,3-epoxide to active vitamin K. Vitamin K is required for the gamma-carboxylation of various proteins, including clotting factors, and is required for normal blood coagulation, but also for normal bone development. From Homo sapiens (Human).
   9229..9558    +  promoter       SV40 promoter: SV40 enhancer and early promoter
   9606..9653    +  promoter       EM7 promoter: synthetic bacterial promoter&nbsp
   9672..10046   +  CDS            BleoR: antibiotic-binding protein; Sh ble from Streptoalloteichus hindustanus; confers resistance to bleomycin, phleomycin, and Zeocin™
  10056..10181   +  CDS            ble (fragment): BLE_KLEPN - Experimental evidence at protein level: Swiss-Prot protein existence level 1. Binding protein with a strong affinity to the bleomycin family of antibiotics. Binds to CL990; an antimitotic-antibiotic compound. From Klebsiella pneumoniae.
  10176..10297   +  polyA_signal   SV40 poly(A) signal: SV40 polyadenylation signal
  10519..11107   -  rep_origin     ori: high-copy-number ColE1/pMB1/pBR322/pUC origin of replication
  11278..12138   -  CDS            AmpR: β-lactamase; bla; confers resistance to ampicillin, carbenicillin, and related antibiotics
  12139..12243   -  promoter       AmpR promoter: bla
