[The description below was written by a language model from this plasmid's Addgene catalogue record and pLannotate feature annotations shown in this document.]
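Description:
p1.2-Zeo-hVKORC1 is a mammalian expression plasmid of about 12.3 kb that drives production of human vitamin K epoxide reductase complex subunit 1 (VKORC1). It is built on the p1.1 backbone, from which the EMCV IRES and DHFR open reading frame were removed and replaced by a separate antibiotic resistance cassette with SV40 promoter and terminator regions. In bacteria it is maintained as a high-copy plasmid through a ColE1/pUC-type origin and selected with ampicillin via the β-lactamase gene and its native promoter.

The VKORC1 coding sequence, amplified from a commercial human cDNA clone, sits between AbsI and NheI sites, both retained, under the Chinese hamster EEF1A1 (translation elongation factor 1 alpha) promoter. The automated annotation does not recognise this hamster region directly. It reports only short fragment matches to mouse EF-1α promoter and human EF-1α intron A just upstream of the gene, which are consistent with homology to the hamster locus. The tiny hits to yeast ADH1 and rice actin promoters are probably spurious. A large stretch downstream of the insert is unannotated, and the record does not say what it contains.

The selection cassette consists of the SV40 enhancer/early promoter followed by the bacterial EM7 promoter, the Sh ble gene conferring Zeocin resistance, and an SV40 polyadenylation signal. This allows selection of stably transfected mammalian cells. VKORC1 regenerates the active vitamin K needed for gamma-carboxylation of clotting factors. The associated publication describes a CHO cell line secreting human factor IX, which suggests the plasmid is used to co-express VKORC1 in such producer cells.
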