Addgene plasmid #162776: p1.2-Zeo-hVKORC1
Purpose: Human vitamin K oxidoreductase expression
Depositing lab: Ivan Vorobiev. Depositing organization: Federal Research Centre "Fundamentals of Biotechnology" of the Russian Academy of Sciences. Publication: A Highly Productive CHO Cell Line Secreting Human Blood Clotting Factor IX. Kovnir SV, Orlova NA, Shakhparonov MI, Skryabin KG, Gabibov AG, Vorobiev II. Acta Naturae. 2018 Jan-Mar;10(1):51-65. PubMed 29713519.
Backbone
  Vector backbone: p1.1
  Backbone manufacturer: LMBT, LTD
  Backbone size w/o insert (bp): 11914
  Modifications to backbone: The region containing the EMCV IRES and the DHFR ORF from the p1.1 expression vector is removed. Antibiotic resistance genes and the SV40 promoter and terminator regions are added.
  Vector type: Mammalian Expression
  Selectable markers: Zeocin
Growth in bacteria
  Bacterial resistance: Ampicillin, 100 μg/mL
  Growth temperature: 37°C
  Growth strain: DH5alpha
  Copy number: High Copy
Gene/Insert
  Gene/Insert name: VKORC1 vitamin K epoxide reductase complex subunit 1
  Species: H. sapiens (human)
  GenBank ID: NM_024006.6 Gene ID: 79001
  Entrez Gene: VKORC1 (a.k.a. EDTP308, MST134, MST576, VKCFD2, VKOR)
  Promoter: CHO EEF1A1 (Translation Elongation Factor 1 Alpha 1)
  Cloning method: Restriction Enzyme; 5′ cloning site AbsI (not destroyed); 3′ cloning site NheI (not destroyed)
  Sequencing primers: 5′ SQ-5CH6-F GCCGCTGCTTCCTGTGAC; 3′ SQ-3CH1-R ACAAACAGTTCTGAGACCG
Resource information
  A portion of this plasmid was derived from a plasmid made by: The ORF sequence of human VKORC1 was amplified from the pCMV6-XL4/ NM_024006.4 plasmid (sc112318, Origene, USA)
Terms and licenses: Academic/Nonprofit Terms; Industry Terms: Not Available to Industry
How to cite: p1.2-Zeo-hVKORC1 was a gift from Ivan Vorobiev (Addgene plasmid # 162776 ; http://n2t.net/addgene:162776 ; RRID:Addgene_162776)
